Addgene plasmid #131932: pDONR221_SLC12A4
Purpose: Gateway entry clone with codon-optimized ORF sequence for subcloning into custom expression vectors
Depositing lab: RESOLUTE Consortium & Giulio Superti-Furga. Depositing organization: CeMM Research Center for Molecular Medicine. Publication: The RESOLUTE consortium: unlocking SLC transporters for drug discovery. Superti-Furga G, Lackner D, Wiedmer T, Ingles-Prieto A, Barbosa B, Girardi E, Goldmann U, Gurtl B, Klavins K, Klimek C, Lindinger S, Lineiro-Retes E, Muller AC, Onstein S, Redinger G, Reil D, Sedlyarov V, Wolf G, Crawford M, Everley R, ... Steppan CM. Nat Rev Drug Discov. 2020 Jul;19(7):429-430. doi: 10.1038/d41573-020-00056-6. PubMed 32265506.
Backbone
  Vector backbone: pDONR221
  Backbone manufacturer: Thermo Fisher Scientific
  Backbone size w/o insert (bp): 2550
  Vector type: Mammalian Expression
Growth in bacteria
  Bacterial resistance: Kanamycin, 50 μg/mL
  Growth temperature: 37°C
  Growth strain: Stbl3
  Copy number: High Copy
Gene/Insert
  Gene/Insert name: SLC12A4 (alt name: KCC1)
  Species: H. sapiens (human)
  Insert size (bp): 3255
  Entrez Gene: SLC12A4 (a.k.a. CTC-479C5.17, KCC1, hKCC1)
  Cloning method: Gateway Cloning
  Sequencing primers: 5′ M13-fwd; 3′ M13-rev
Terms and licenses: Academic/Nonprofit Terms; Industry Terms
Depositor comments: For more information on the full Resolute plasmid collection, please see www.addgene.org/depositor-collections/re-solute/. Please provide your feedback on this plasmid to the RESOLUTE consortium by filling out their RESOLUTE repository feedback form: https://forms.office.com/Pages/ResponsePage.aspx?id=0e05yklzmkS7rjFGQL4N7z4feCLQvEJAmVcOCM_u885UN1JJRko0Ukg4TVQwNTZLOUxPQVJWT1NHUCQlQCN0PWcu
How to cite: pDONR221_SLC12A4 was a gift from RESOLUTE Consortium & Giulio Superti-Furga (Addgene plasmid # 131932 ; http://n2t.net/addgene:131932 ; RRID:Addgene_131932)
