[The description below was written by a language model from this plasmid's Addgene catalogue record and pLannotate feature annotations shown in this document.]
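Description:
pDONR221_SLC12A4 is a Gateway entry clone built on the pDONR221 backbone and carrying a codon-optimized open reading frame for human SLC12A4, also known as KCC1. The sequenced plasmid is about 5.8 kb, of which the insert accounts for 3,255 bp. It is maintained in E. coli through a high-copy ColE1/pUC-type origin of replication and selected with kanamycin via an aminoglycoside phosphotransferase (KanR) gene. Although the catalogue lists the vector type as mammalian expression, the feature table shows no eukaryotic promoter or polyadenylation signal, so the plasmid serves as a shuttle for the ORF and not as an expression construct in its own right.

The SLC12A4 coding sequence sits directly between attL1 and attL2, the recombination sites recognised in the Gateway LR reaction. This lets the ORF be transferred directionally and in frame into any attR-containing destination vector, which then supplies the promoter, tags and selection markers. Upstream of the cassette, rrnB T1 and T2 terminators insulate the insert from read-through transcription originating in the backbone. A T7 promoter lies just beyond attL2 in the reverse orientation, pointing back toward the insert. Short lacI and lacZα fragments are annotated as backbone remnants with no evident function. No epitope tags or reporters are annotated on the ORF.

The encoded protein mediates electroneutral potassium-chloride cotransport activated by cell swelling and is implicated in cell volume homeostasis. The plasmid belongs to a large consortium collection of solute carrier clones, intended for subcloning transporter ORFs into custom expression vectors for functional and drug-discovery studies.
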