Features (pLannotate 1.2.2; 10 found; start..end, strand, type, name):
    121..213     +  CDS            lacI (fragment): lac repressor; lacI; The lac repressor binds to the lac operator to inhibit transcription in E. coli. This inhibition can be relieved by adding lactose or isopropyl-β-D-thiogalactopyranoside (IPTG).
    268..295     -  terminator     rrnB T2 terminator: transcription terminator T2 from the E. coli rrnB gene
    427..470     +  terminator     rrnB T1 terminator: Escherichia coli rrnB; transcription terminator T1 from the E. coli rrnB gene
    517..553     -  CDS            lacZα (fragment): LacZα fragment of β-galactosidase; lacZ fragment
    569..668     +  protein_bind   attL1: mutant version of attL; recombination site for the Gateway® LR reaction LR Clonase™
    674..3928    +  CDS            SLC12A4: S12A4_HUMAN - Also known as KCC1. Experimental evidence at protein level: Swiss-Prot protein existence level 1. Mediates electroneutral potassium-chloride cotransport when activated by cell swelling. May contribute to cell volume homeostasis in single cells. May be involved in the regulation of basolateral Cl(-) exit in NaCl absorbing epithelia (By similarity). Isoform 4 has no transport activity. From Homo sapiens (Human).
   3930..4029    -  protein_bind   attL2: mutant version of attL; recombination site for the Gateway® LR reaction LR Clonase™
   4047..4065    -  promoter       T7 promoter: promoter for bacteriophage T7 RNA polymerase
   4199..5008    +  CDS            KanR: aminoglycoside phosphotransferase; aph(3')-Ia; confers resistance to kanamycin in bacteria or G418 (Geneticin®) in eukaryotes
   5155..5743    +  rep_origin     ori: high-copy-number ColE1/pMB1/pBR322/pUC origin of replication
>Addgene plasmid #131932 | pDONR221_SLC12A4 | addgene full sequence | sequence record 259495 | Addgene NGS Result
CTTTCCTGCGTTATCCCCTGATTCTGTGGATAACCGTATTACCGCCTTTGAGTGAGCTGATACCGCTCGC
CGCAGCCGAACGACCGAGCGCAGCGAGTCAGTGAGCGAGGAAGCGGAAGAGCGCCCAATACGCAAACCGC
CTCTCCCCGCGCGTTGGCCGATTCATTAATGCAGCTGGCACGACAGGTTTCCCGACTGGAAAGCGGGCAG
TGAGCGCAACGCAATTAATACGCGTACCGCTAGCCAGGAAGAGTTTGTAGAAACGCAAAAAGGCCATCCG
TCAGGATGGCCTTCTGCTTAGTTTGATGCCTGGCAGTTTATGGCGGGCGTCCTGCCCGCCACCCTCCGGG
CCGTTGCTTCACAACGTTCAAATCCGCTCCCGGCGGATTTGTCCTACTCAGGAGAGCGTTCACCGACAAA
CAACAGATAAAACGAAAGGCCCAGTCTTCCGACTGAGCCTTTCGTTTTATTTGATGCCTGGCAGTTCCCT
ACTCTCGCGTTAACGCTAGCATGGATGTTTTCCCAGTCACGACGTTGTAAAACGACGGCCAGTCTTAAGC
TCGGGCCCCAAATAATGATTTTATTTTGACTGATAGTGACCTGTTCGTTGCAACACATTGATGAGCAATG
CTTTTTTATAATGCCAACTTTGTACAAAAAAGCAGGCTCCACCATGCCACACTTCACCGTGGTGCCAGTG
GACGGACCTAGGAGAGGCGACTACGATAACCTGGAGGGCCTGTCTTGGGTGGACTATGGCGAGAGAGCCG
AGCTGGACGATAGCGATGGCCACGGCAATCACAGGGAGAGCTCCCCATTCCTGTCCCCACTGGAGGCATC
TAGGGGAATCGACTACTATGATCGGAACCTGGCCCTGTTTGAGGAGGAGCTGGATATCCGCCCTAAGGTG
TCTAGCCTGCTGGGCAAGCTGGTGTCCTACACCAATCTGACACAGGGAGCAAAGGAGCACGAGGAGGCAG
AGTCCGGAGAGGGAACCAGGCGCCGGGCAGCAGAGGCCCCTTCTATGGGCACACTGATGGGCGTGTATCT
GCCATGCCTGCAGAACATCTTCGGCGTGATCCTGTTTCTGAGGCTGACCTGGATGGTGGGAACAGCAGGC
GTGCTGCAGGCCCTGCTGATCGTGCTGATCTGCTGTTGCTGTACCCTGCTGACAGCCATCTCTATGAGCG
CCATCGCAACCAATGGAGTGGTGCCAGCAGGAGGAAGCTACTTCATGATCTCCCGGTCTCTGGGACCAGA
GTTTGGAGGAGCAGTGGGACTGTGCTTCTACCTGGGCACCACATTTGCCGCCGCCATGTATATCCTGGGC
GCCATCGAGATCCTGCTGACCTACATCGCACCACCTGCAGCCATCTTCTATCCCTCCGGCGCCCACGACA
CCTCTAATGCCACACTGAACAATATGAGGGTGTACGGCACAATCTTCCTGACCTTTATGACACTGGTGGT
GTTTGTGGGCGTGAAGTATGTGAACAAGTTCGCCTCCCTGTTTCTGGCCTGCGTGATCATCTCTATCCTG
AGCATCTACGCCGGCGGCATCAAGAGCATCTTCGACCCACCCGTGTTTCCCGTGTGCATGCTGGGCAATC
GCACGCTTTCTCGCGACCAATTTGATATTTGTGCCAAGACAGCCGTGGTGGATAACGAGACCGTGGCCAC
ACAGCTGTGGAGCTTCTTTTGCCACTCCCCCAATCTGACCACAGACAGCTGTGATCCTTACTTCATGCTG
AACAATGTGACCGAGATCCCTGGAATCCCAGGAGCAGCCGCCGGCGTGCTGCAGGAGAACCTGTGGAGCG
CCTACCTGGAGAAGGGCGACATCGTGGAGAAGCACGGACTGCCATCCGCCGATGCACCAAGCCTGAAGGA
GTCCCTGCCACTGTATGTGGTGGCCGACATCGCCACCTCCTTCACAGTGCTGGTGGGCATCTTCTTTCCT
TCTGTGACCGGCATCATGGCAGGATCCAATCGCTCTGGCGACCTGCGGGATGCCCAGAAGAGCATCCCCG
TGGGCACAATCCTGGCCATCATCACCACATCCCTGGTGTACTTCTCCTCTGTGGTGCTGTTTGGAGCATG
CATCGAGGGAGTGGTGCTGAGGGACAAGTATGGCGATGGCGTGAGCAGGAACCTGGTGGTGGGCACCCTG
GCATGGCCATCCCCATGGGTCATCGTGATCGGCAGCTTCTTTTCCACCTGTGGAGCAGGACTGCAGAGCC
TGACAGGAGCACCAAGGCTGCTGCAGGCAATCGCAAAGGACAACATCATCCCTTTCCTGCGGGTGTTTGG
ACACGGCAAGGTCAATGGCGAGCCAACCTGGGCACTGCTGCTGACAGCCCTGATCGCAGAGCTGGGCATC
CTGATCGCCAGCCTGGATATGGTGGCCCCCATCCTGTCCATGTTCTTTCTGATGTGCTACCTGTTCGTGA
ACCTGGCCTGTGCCGTGCAGACCCTGCTGAGAACACCTAATTGGCGCCCACGGTTCAAGTACTATCACTG
GGCCCTGTCTTTTCTGGGCATGAGCCTGTGCCTGGCCCTGATGTTTGTGAGCTCCTGGTACTATGCCCTG
GTGGCCATGCTGATCGCCGGCATGATCTACAAGTATATCGAGTACCAGGGAGCAGAGAAGGAGTGGGGCG
ACGGAATCAGGGGACTGAGCCTGTCCGCCGCCAGATATGCACTGCTGAGGCTGGAGGAGGGACCTCCACA
CACCAAGAACTGGAGACCTCAGCTGCTGGTGCTGCTGAAGCTGGACGAGGATCTGCACGTGAAGTACCCA
AGGCTGCTGACCTTCGCCTCTCAGCTGAAGGCCGGCAAGGGCCTGACAATCGTGGGCAGCGTGATCCAGG
GCTCTTTTCTGGAGAGCTATGGAGAGGCACAGGCAGCAGAGCAGACCATCAAGAATATGATGGAGATCGA
GAAGGTGAAGGGCTTCTGCCAGGTGGTGGTGGCCTCTAAGGTGAGAGAGGGCCTGGCCCACCTGATCCAG
TCTTGTGGCCTGGGCGGCATGAGGCACAACAGCGTGGTGCTGGGATGGCCATACGGATGGAGGCAGTCCG
AGGACCCAAGGGCCTGGAAGACCTTCATCGATACAGTGAGATGCACCACAGCAGCACACCTGGCCCTGCT
GGTGCCTAAGAACATCGCCTTTTACCCAAGCAATCACGAGAGGTATCTGGAGGGCCACATCGACGTGTGG
TGGATCGTGCACGATGGCGGCATGCTGATGCTGCTGCCCTTCCTGCTGAGACAGCACAAAGTGTGGAGGA
AGTGTAGAATGAGGATCTTTACCGTGGCCCAGATGGACGATAATTCCATCCAGATGAAGAAGGACCTGGC
CGTGTTCCTGTACCACCTGAGACTGGAGGCCGAGGTGGAGGTGGTGGAGATGCACAACTCTGATATCAGC
GCCTACACCTATGAGAGAACACTGATGATGGAGCAGAGGAGCCAGATGCTGAGACAGATGAGGCTGACCA
AGACAGAGAGGGAGAGGGAGGCACAGCTGGTGAAGGACAGGCACTCCGCCCTGAGGCTGGAGTCCCTGTA
CTCTGACGAGGAGGATGAGTCTGCCGTGGGCGCCGACAAGATCCAGATGACCTGGACACGCGATAAGTAT
ATGACCGAGACATGGGACCCCTCTCACGCCCCTGATAATTTCCGGGAGCTGGTGCACATCAAGCCTGATC
AGAGCAACGTGAGAAGGATGCACACCGCCGTGAAGCTGAATGAAGTGATCGTGACAAGATCCCACGACGC
CAGGCTGGTGCTGCTGAACATGCCAGGACCACCTAGGAACTCTGAGGGCGATGAGAATTACATGGAGTTT
CTGGAGGTGCTGACCGAGGGACTGGAGCGGGTGCTGCTGGTGAGAGGAGGAGGCAGAGAAGTGATCACAA
TCTATAGCGACCCAGCTTTCTTGTACAAAGTTGGCATTATAAGAAAGCATTGCTTATCAATTTGTTGCAA
CGAACAGGTCACTATCAGTCAAAATAAAATCATTATTTGCCATCCAGCTGATATCCCCTATAGTGAGTCG
TATTACATGGTCATAGCTGTTTCCTGGCAGCTCTGGCCCGTGTCTCAAAATCTCTGATGTTACATTGCAC
AAGATAAAAATATATCATCATGAACAATAAAACTGTCTGCTTACATAAACAGTAATACAAGGGGTGTTAT
GAGCCATATTCAACGGGAAACGTCGAGGCCGCGATTAAATTCCAACATGGATGCTGATTTATATGGGTAT
AAATGGGCTCGCGATAATGTCGGGCAATCAGGTGCGACAATCTATCGCTTGTATGGGAAGCCCGATGCGC
CAGAGTTGTTTCTGAAACATGGCAAAGGTAGCGTTGCCAATGATGTTACAGATGAGATGGTCAGACTAAA
CTGGCTGACGGAATTTATGCCTCTTCCGACCATCAAGCATTTTATCCGTACTCCTGATGATGCATGGTTA
CTCACCACTGCGATCCCCGGAAAAACAGCATTCCAGGTATTAGAAGAATATCCTGATTCAGGTGAAAATA
TTGTTGATGCGCTGGCAGTGTTCCTGCGCCGGTTGCATTCGATTCCTGTTTGTAATTGTCCTTTTAACAG
CGATCGCGTATTTCGTCTCGCTCAGGCGCAATCACGAATGAATAACGGTTTGGTTGATGCGAGTGATTTT
GATGACGAGCGTAATGGCTGGCCTGTTGAACAAGTCTGGAAAGAAATGCATAAACTTTTGCCATTCTCAC
CGGATTCAGTCGTCACTCATGGTGATTTCTCACTTGATAACCTTATTTTTGACGAGGGGAAATTAATAGG
TTGTATTGATGTTGGACGAGTCGGAATCGCAGACCGATACCAGGATCTTGCCATCCTATGGAACTGCCTC
GGTGAGTTTTCTCCTTCATTACAGAAACGGCTTTTTCAAAAATATGGTATTGATAATCCTGATATGAATA
AATTGCAGTTTCATTTGATGCTCGATGAGTTTTTCTAATCAGAATTGGTTAATTGGTTGTAACACTGGCA
GAGCATTACGCTGACTTGACGGGACGGCGCAAGCTCATGACCAAAATCCCTTAACGTGAGTTACGCGTCG
TTCCACTGAGCGTCAGACCCCGTAGAAAAGATCAAAGGATCTTCTTGAGATCCTTTTTTTCTGCGCGTAA
TCTGCTGCTTGCAAACAAAAAAACCACCGCTACCAGCGGTGGTTTGTTTGCCGGATCAAGAGCTACCAAC
TCTTTTTCCGAAGGTAACTGGCTTCAGCAGAGCGCAGATACCAAATACTGTTCTTCTAGTGTAGCCGTAG
TTAGGCCACCACTTCAAGAACTCTGTAGCACCGCCTACATACCTCGCTCTGCTAATCCTGTTACCAGTGG
CTGCTGCCAGTGGCGATAAGTCGTGTCTTACCGGGTTGGACTCAAGACGATAGTTACCGGATAAGGCGCA
GCGGTCGGGCTGAACGGGGGGTTCGTGCACACAGCCCAGCTTGGAGCGAACGACCTACACCGAACTGAGA
TACCTACAGCGTGAGCTATGAGAAAGCGCCACGCTTCCCGAAGGGAGAAAGGCGGACAGGTATCCGGTAA
GCGGCAGGGTCGGAACAGGAGAGCGCACGAGGGAGCTTCCAGGGGGAAACGCCTGGTATCTTTATAGTCC
TGTCGGGTTTCGCCACCTCTGACTTGAGCGTCGATTTTTGTGATGCTCGTCAGGGGGGCGGAGCCTATGG
AAAAACGCCAGCAACGCGGCCTTTTTACGGTTCCTGGCCTTTTGCTGGCCTTTTGCTCACATGTT
