>Addgene plasmid #131932 | pDONR221_SLC12A4 | depositor partial sequence | sequence record 253264 | Codon-optimized ORF of SLC12A4
ATGCCACACTTCACCGTGGTGCCAGTGGACGGACCTAGGAGAGGCGACTACGATAACCTGGAGGGCCTGT
CTTGGGTGGACTATGGCGAGAGAGCCGAGCTGGACGATAGCGATGGCCACGGCAATCACAGGGAGAGCTC
CCCATTCCTGTCCCCACTGGAGGCATCTAGGGGAATCGACTACTATGATCGGAACCTGGCCCTGTTTGAG
GAGGAGCTGGATATCCGCCCTAAGGTGTCTAGCCTGCTGGGCAAGCTGGTGTCCTACACCAATCTGACAC
AGGGAGCAAAGGAGCACGAGGAGGCAGAGTCCGGAGAGGGAACCAGGCGCCGGGCAGCAGAGGCCCCTTC
TATGGGCACACTGATGGGCGTGTATCTGCCATGCCTGCAGAACATCTTCGGCGTGATCCTGTTTCTGAGG
CTGACCTGGATGGTGGGAACAGCAGGCGTGCTGCAGGCCCTGCTGATCGTGCTGATCTGCTGTTGCTGTA
CCCTGCTGACAGCCATCTCTATGAGCGCCATCGCAACCAATGGAGTGGTGCCAGCAGGAGGAAGCTACTT
CATGATCTCCCGGTCTCTGGGACCAGAGTTTGGAGGAGCAGTGGGACTGTGCTTCTACCTGGGCACCACA
TTTGCCGCCGCCATGTATATCCTGGGCGCCATCGAGATCCTGCTGACCTACATCGCACCACCTGCAGCCA
TCTTCTATCCCTCCGGCGCCCACGACACCTCTAATGCCACACTGAACAATATGAGGGTGTACGGCACAAT
CTTCCTGACCTTTATGACACTGGTGGTGTTTGTGGGCGTGAAGTATGTGAACAAGTTCGCCTCCCTGTTT
CTGGCCTGCGTGATCATCTCTATCCTGAGCATCTACGCCGGCGGCATCAAGAGCATCTTCGACCCACCCG
TGTTTCCCGTGTGCATGCTGGGCAATCGCACGCTTTCTCGCGACCAATTTGATATTTGTGCCAAGACAGC
CGTGGTGGATAACGAGACCGTGGCCACACAGCTGTGGAGCTTCTTTTGCCACTCCCCCAATCTGACCACA
GACAGCTGTGATCCTTACTTCATGCTGAACAATGTGACCGAGATCCCTGGAATCCCAGGAGCAGCCGCCG
GCGTGCTGCAGGAGAACCTGTGGAGCGCCTACCTGGAGAAGGGCGACATCGTGGAGAAGCACGGACTGCC
ATCCGCCGATGCACCAAGCCTGAAGGAGTCCCTGCCACTGTATGTGGTGGCCGACATCGCCACCTCCTTC
ACAGTGCTGGTGGGCATCTTCTTTCCTTCTGTGACCGGCATCATGGCAGGATCCAATCGCTCTGGCGACC
TGCGGGATGCCCAGAAGAGCATCCCCGTGGGCACAATCCTGGCCATCATCACCACATCCCTGGTGTACTT
CTCCTCTGTGGTGCTGTTTGGAGCATGCATCGAGGGAGTGGTGCTGAGGGACAAGTATGGCGATGGCGTG
AGCAGGAACCTGGTGGTGGGCACCCTGGCATGGCCATCCCCATGGGTCATCGTGATCGGCAGCTTCTTTT
CCACCTGTGGAGCAGGACTGCAGAGCCTGACAGGAGCACCAAGGCTGCTGCAGGCAATCGCAAAGGACAA
CATCATCCCTTTCCTGCGGGTGTTTGGACACGGCAAGGTCAATGGCGAGCCAACCTGGGCACTGCTGCTG
ACAGCCCTGATCGCAGAGCTGGGCATCCTGATCGCCAGCCTGGATATGGTGGCCCCCATCCTGTCCATGT
TCTTTCTGATGTGCTACCTGTTCGTGAACCTGGCCTGTGCCGTGCAGACCCTGCTGAGAACACCTAATTG
GCGCCCACGGTTCAAGTACTATCACTGGGCCCTGTCTTTTCTGGGCATGAGCCTGTGCCTGGCCCTGATG
TTTGTGAGCTCCTGGTACTATGCCCTGGTGGCCATGCTGATCGCCGGCATGATCTACAAGTATATCGAGT
ACCAGGGAGCAGAGAAGGAGTGGGGCGACGGAATCAGGGGACTGAGCCTGTCCGCCGCCAGATATGCACT
GCTGAGGCTGGAGGAGGGACCTCCACACACCAAGAACTGGAGACCTCAGCTGCTGGTGCTGCTGAAGCTG
GACGAGGATCTGCACGTGAAGTACCCAAGGCTGCTGACCTTCGCCTCTCAGCTGAAGGCCGGCAAGGGCC
TGACAATCGTGGGCAGCGTGATCCAGGGCTCTTTTCTGGAGAGCTATGGAGAGGCACAGGCAGCAGAGCA
GACCATCAAGAATATGATGGAGATCGAGAAGGTGAAGGGCTTCTGCCAGGTGGTGGTGGCCTCTAAGGTG
AGAGAGGGCCTGGCCCACCTGATCCAGTCTTGTGGCCTGGGCGGCATGAGGCACAACAGCGTGGTGCTGG
GATGGCCATACGGATGGAGGCAGTCCGAGGACCCAAGGGCCTGGAAGACCTTCATCGATACAGTGAGATG
CACCACAGCAGCACACCTGGCCCTGCTGGTGCCTAAGAACATCGCCTTTTACCCAAGCAATCACGAGAGG
TATCTGGAGGGCCACATCGACGTGTGGTGGATCGTGCACGATGGCGGCATGCTGATGCTGCTGCCCTTCC
TGCTGAGACAGCACAAAGTGTGGAGGAAGTGTAGAATGAGGATCTTTACCGTGGCCCAGATGGACGATAA
TTCCATCCAGATGAAGAAGGACCTGGCCGTGTTCCTGTACCACCTGAGACTGGAGGCCGAGGTGGAGGTG
GTGGAGATGCACAACTCTGATATCAGCGCCTACACCTATGAGAGAACACTGATGATGGAGCAGAGGAGCC
AGATGCTGAGACAGATGAGGCTGACCAAGACAGAGAGGGAGAGGGAGGCACAGCTGGTGAAGGACAGGCA
CTCCGCCCTGAGGCTGGAGTCCCTGTACTCTGACGAGGAGGATGAGTCTGCCGTGGGCGCCGACAAGATC
CAGATGACCTGGACACGCGATAAGTATATGACCGAGACATGGGACCCCTCTCACGCCCCTGATAATTTCC
GGGAGCTGGTGCACATCAAGCCTGATCAGAGCAACGTGAGAAGGATGCACACCGCCGTGAAGCTGAATGA
AGTGATCGTGACAAGATCCCACGACGCCAGGCTGGTGCTGCTGAACATGCCAGGACCACCTAGGAACTCT
GAGGGCGATGAGAATTACATGGAGTTTCTGGAGGTGCTGACCGAGGGACTGGAGCGGGTGCTGCTGGTGA
GAGGAGGAGGCAGAGAAGTGATCACAATCTATAGC
